>Addgene plasmid #220711 | AiP1786 - pAAV-AiE2051m-minBG-iCre(R297T)-BGHpA | addgene full sequence | sequence record 465229 | Addgene NGS Result
CCTGCAGGCAGCTGCGCGCTCGCTCGCTCACTGAGGCCGCCCGGGCGTCGGGCGACCTTTGGTCGCCCGG
CCTCAGTGAGCGAGCGAGCGCGCAGAGAGGGAGTGGCCAACTCCATCACTAGGGGTTCCTGCGGCCGCAC
GCGTCCTTTTAGAAACACTCCCTTTACCATCTTCAAACATGTTTTTAGCTGAGAACTCTCTTCCAACCCC
TGTTTCTTAACTCTGAGTGCCGTATCACTTCATATTCTGTGTCAGGGGAAAAGAAATCAGCACCTCCCAC
AACGTCAACTGTGTCCTTTAGAGTAAGCATTCCAAAGTCTATATTCTGAGTCTAATCTCTCTTGGAAAGG
TCAGCCTTTTCTTCCAAATACCAAGTGGACATCTTTATGCACAGGCCTTCAAGGATATTCAAGTCAGTGT
GTCCTACGGAGAAAACTCCTTTTAAAACCCGAATCCTGTGGTTTCCCCAAGATGATTATTGGGTGGTCAC
TGCAGCCTTAAGGAGCTCGGGCTGGGCATAAAAGTCAGGGCAGAGCCATCTATTGCTTACATTTGCTTCT
GGGATCCAGATCTTTCGAAGCTAGCCACCATGGTGCCCAAGAAGAAGAGGAAAGTCTCCAACCTGCTGAC
TGTGCACCAAAACCTGCCTGCCCTCCCTGTGGATGCCACCTCTGATGAAGTCAGGAAGAACCTGATGGAC
ATGTTCAGGGACAGGCAGGCCTTCTCTGAACACACCTGGAAGATGCTCCTGTCTGTGTGCAGATCCTGGG
CTGCCTGGTGCAAGCTGAACAACAGGAAATGGTTCCCTGCTGAACCTGAGGATGTGAGGGACTACCTCCT
GTACCTGCAAGCCAGAGGCCTGGCTGTGAAGACCATCCAACAGCACCTGGGCCAGCTCAACATGCTGCAC
AGGAGATCTGGCCTGCCTCGCCCTTCTGACTCCAATGCTGTGTCCCTGGTGATGAGGAGAATCAGAAAGG
AGAATGTGGATGCTGGGGAGAGAGCCAAGCAGGCCCTGGCCTTTGAACGCACTGACTTTGACCAAGTCAG
ATCCCTGATGGAGAACTCTGACAGATGCCAGGACATCAGGAACCTGGCCTTCCTGGGCATTGCCTACAAC
ACCCTGCTGCGCATTGCCGAAATTGCCAGAATCAGAGTGAAGGACATCTCCCGCACCGATGGTGGGAGAA
TGCTGATCCACATTGGCAGGACCAAGACCCTGGTGTCCACAGCTGGTGTGGAGAAGGCCCTGTCCCTGGG
GGTTACCAAGCTGGTGGAGAGATGGATCTCTGTGTCTGGTGTGGCTGATGACCCCAACAACTACCTGTTC
TGCCGGGTCAGAAAGAATGGTGTGGCTGCCCCTTCTGCCACCTCCCAACTGTCCACCCGGGCCCTGGAAG
GGATCTTTGAGGCCACCCACCGCCTGATCTATGGTGCCAAGGATGACTCTGGGCAGAGATACCTGGCCTG
GTCTGGCCACTCTGCCAGAGTGGGTGCTGCCACCGACATGGCCAGGGCTGGTGTGTCCATCCCTGAAATC
ATGCAGGCTGGTGGCTGGACCAATGTGAACATTGTGATGAACTACATCAGAAACCTGGACTCTGAGACTG
GGGCCATGGTGAGGCTGCTCGAAGATGGGGACTGAGGCGCGCCGAATTCAAGCTTCTCGAGAGATCTTCG
ACTGTGCCTTCTAGTTGCCAGCCATCTGTTGTTTGCCCCTCCCCCGTGCCTTCCTTGACCCTGGAAGGTG
CCACTCCCACTGTCCTTTCCTAATAAAATGAGGAAATTGCATCGCATTGTCTGAGTAGGTGTCATTCTAT
TCTGGGGGGTGGGGTGGGGCAGGACAGCAAGGGGGAGGATTGGGAAGACAATAGCAGGCATGAGATCTCA
CGTGCGGACCGAGCGGCCGCAGGAACCCCTAGTGATGGAGTTGGCCACTCCCTCTCTGCGCGCTCGCTCG
CTCACTGAGGCCGGGCGACCAAAGGTCGCCCGACGCCCGGGCTTTGCCCGGGCGGCCTCAGTGAGCGAGC
GAGCGCGCAGCTGCCTGCAGGGGCGCCTGATGCGGTATTTTCTCCTTACGCATCTGTGCGGTATTTCACA
CCGCATA
[95 nt withheld, positions 2108-2202]
T
[46 nt withheld, positions 2204-2249]
C
[141 nt withheld, positions 2251-2391]
CCTTTGACGTTGGAGTCCACGTTCTTT
[37 nt withheld, positions 2419-2455]
ACTCTATCTCGGGCTATTCTTTTGATTTATAAGGGATTTTGCCGATTTCGGTCTATTGGTTAAAAAATGA
GCTGATTTAACAAAAATTTAACGCGAATTTTAACAAAATATTAACGTTTACAATTTTATGGTGCACTCTC
AGTACAATCTGCTCTGATGCCGCATAGTTAAGCCAGCCCCGACACCCGCCAACACCCGCTGACGCGCCCT
GACGGGCTTGTCTGCTCCCGGCATCCGCTTACAGACAAGCTGTGACCGTCTCCGGGAGCTGCATGTGTCA
GAGGTTTTCACCGTCATCACCGAAACGCGCGAGACGAAAGGGCCTCGTGATACGCCTATTTTTATAGGTT
AATGTCATGATAATAATGGTTTCTTAGACGTCAGGTGGCACTTTTCGGGGAAATGTGCGCGGAACCCCTA
TTTGTTTATTTTTCTAAATACATTCAAATATGTATCCGCTCATGAGACAATAACCCTGATAAATGCTTCA
ATAATATTGAAAAAGGAAGAGTATGAGTATTCAACATTTCCGTGTCGCCCTTATTCCCTTTTTTGCGGCA
TTTTGCCTTCCTGTTTTTGCTCACCCAGAAACGCTGGTGAAAGTAAAAGATGCTGAAGATCAGTTGGGTG
CACGAGTGGGTTACATCGAACTGGATCTCAACAGCGGTAAGATCCTTGAGAGTTTTCGCCCCGAAGAACG
TTTTCCAATGATGAGCACTTTTAAAGTTCTGCTATGTGGCGCGGTATTATCCCGTATTGACGCCGGGCAA
GAGCAACTCGGTCGCCGCATACACTATTCTCAGAATGACTTGGTTGAGTACTCACCAGTCACAGAAAAGC
ATCTTACGGATGGCATGACAGTAAGAGAATTATGCAGTGCTGCCATAACCATGAGTGATAACACTGCGGC
CAACTTACTTCTGACAACGATCGGAGGACCGAAGGAGCTAACCGCTTTTTTGCACAACATGGGGGATCAT
GTAACTCGCCTTGATCGTTGGGAACCGGAGCTGAATGAAGCCATACCAAACGACGAGCGTGACACCACGA
TGCCTGTAGCAATGGCAACAACGTTGCGCAAACTATTAACTGGCGAACTACTTACTCTAGCTTCCCGGCA
ACAATTAATAGACTGGATGGAGGCGGATAAAGTTGCAGGACCACTTCTGCGCTCGGCCCTTCCGGCTGGC
TGGTTTATTGCTGATAAATCTGGAGCCGGTGAGCGTGGGTCTCGCGGTATCATTGCAGCACTGGGGCCAG
ATGGTAAGCCCTCCCGTATCGTAGTTATCTACACGACGGGGAGTCAGGCAACTATGGATGAACGAAATAG
ACAGATCGCTGAGATAGGTGCCTCACTGATTAAGCATTGGTAACTGTCAGACCAAGTTTACTCATATATA
CTTTAGATTGATTTAAAACTTCATTTTTAATTTAAAAGGATCTAGGTGAAGATCCTTTTTGATAATCTCA
TGACCAAAATCCCTTAACGTGAGTTTTCGTTCCACTGAGCGTCAGACCCCGTAGAAAAGATCAAAGGATC
TTCTTGAGATCCTTTTTTTCTGCGCGTAATCTGCTGCTTGCAAACAAAAAAACCACCGCTACCAGCGGTG
GTTTGTTTGCCGGATCAAGAGCTACCAACTCTTTTTCCGAAGGTAACTGGCTTCAGCAGAGCGCAGATAC
CAAATACTGTTCTTCTAGTGTAGCCGTAGTTAGGCCACCACTTCAAGAACTCTGTAGCACCGCCTACATA
CCTCGCTCTGCTAATCCTGTTACCAGTGGCTGCTGCCAGTGGCGATAAGTCGTGTCTTACCGGGTTGGAC
TCAAGACGATAGTTACCGGATAAGGCGCAGCGGTCGGGCTGAACGGGGGGTTCGTGCACACAGCCCAGCT
TGGAGCGAACGACCTACACCGAACTGAGATACCTACAGCGTGAGCTATGAGAAAGCGCCACGCTTCCCGA
AGGGAGAAAGGCGGACAGGTATCCGGTAAGCGGCAGGGTCGGAACAGGAGAGCGCACGAGGGAGCTTCCA
GGGGGAAACGCCTGGTATCTTTATAGTCCTGTCGGGTTTCGCCACCTCTGACTTGAGCGTCGATTTTTGT
GATGCTCGTCAGGGGGGCGGAGCCTATGGAAAAACGCCAGCAACGCGGCCTTTTTACGGTTCCTGGCCTT
TTGCTGGCCTTTTGCTCACATGT
Features (pLannotate 1.2.2; 12 found; start..end, strand, type, name):
     12..39      +  repeat_region  AAV2 ITR (fragment): inverted terminal repeat of adeno-associated virus serotype 2 inverted
     68..95      +  repeat_region  AAV2 ITR (fragment): inverted terminal repeat of adeno-associated virus serotype 2 inverted
    617..1642    +  CDS            cre: RECR_BPP1 - Experimental evidence at protein level: Swiss-Prot protein existence level 1. Catalyzes site-specific recombination between two 34-base- pair LOXP sites. Its role is to maintain the phage genome as a monomeric unit-copy plasmid in the lysogenic state. From Escherichia phage P1 (Bacteriophage P1).
   1682..1793    +  polyA_signal   bGH poly(A) signal: bovine growth hormone polyadenylation signal
   1911..2051    +  repeat_region  AAV2 ITR: inverted terminal repeat of adeno-associated virus serotype 2 inverted
   2056..2107    -  misc_feature   bom (fragment): basis of mobility region from pBR322
   2126..2581    +  rep_origin     f1 ori (sequence partly withheld): f1 bacteriophage origin of replication; arrow indicates direction of (+) strand synthesis
   2582..2631    -  misc_feature   bom (fragment): basis of mobility region from pBR322
   2733..2768    -  CDS            rop (fragment): Rop protein, which maintains plasmids at low copy number; rop
   2863..2967    +  promoter       AmpR promoter: bla
   2968..3828    +  CDS            AmpR: β-lactamase; bla; confers resistance to ampicillin, carbenicillin, and related antibiotics
   3999..4587    +  rep_origin     ori: high-copy-number ColE1/pMB1/pBR322/pUC origin of replication
