[The description below was written by a language model from this plasmid's Addgene catalogue record and pLannotate feature annotations shown in this document.]
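Description:
AiP1786 - pAAV-AiE2051m-minBG-iCre(R297T)-BGHpA is an AAV transfer plasmid built on a pAAV2 backbone, intended for packaging into recombinant adeno-associated virus and delivery to brain tissue. In bacteria it is maintained by a high-copy ColE1/pUC-type origin and selected with ampicillin through the β-lactamase gene and its own promoter. The backbone also carries an f1 phage origin and small remnants of the pBR322 bom and rop regions. The sequenced record is about 4.6 kb. AAV2 inverted terminal repeats flank the payload; the downstream ITR is annotated in full, whereas the upstream one is detected only as two short fragments. That may reflect the difficulty of sequencing or annotating these hairpin-forming repeats, but the record does not settle whether the repeat is intact.

Between the ITRs sits a compact enhancer-driven expression cassette. AiE2051m, a putative cell-type-selective enhancer, is placed upstream of minBG, a minimal promoter (by its name, a minimal beta-globin promoter) that gives little expression alone, so transcription depends largely on the enhancer's activity in a given cell. Neither element is picked up in the automated feature table, but they presumably occupy the unannotated stretch preceding the Cre coding sequence. The cassette drives iCre(R297T), a synthetic, codon-improved Cre recombinase carrying an R297T substitution, and ends in a bovine growth hormone polyadenylation signal. The record does not state the reason for the mutation. Cre catalyses recombination between loxP sites, so the virus is meant to trigger Cre-dependent recombination, for example in floxed reporter mice or alongside Cre-dependent vectors, in specific brain cell populations. The record does not say which population AiE2051m targets, although the associated work concerns genetic access to cortical cell types.
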