Addgene plasmid #220711: AiP1786 - pAAV-AiE2051m-minBG-iCre(R297T)-BGHpA
Purpose: AiE2051m is an enhancer sequence, designed to induce cre-dependent recombination in specific populations of brain cells
Depositing lab: Allen Institute for Brain Science & Bosiljka Tasic. Depositing organization: Allen Institute. Publication: A suite of enhancer AAVs and transgenic mouse lines for genetic access to cortical cell types. Ben-Simon Y, Hooper M, Narayan S, Daigle TL, Dwivedi D, Way SW, Oster A, Stafford DA, Mich JK, Taormina MJ, Martinez RA, Opitz-Araya X, Roth JR, Alexander JR, Allen S, Amster A, Arbuckle J, Ayala A, Baker PM, Bakken TE, Barcelli T, Barta S, Bendrick J, Bertagnolli D, Bielstein C, Bishwakarma P, Bowlus J, Boyer G, Brouner K, Casian B, Casper T, Chakka AB, Chakrabarty R, Chance RK, Chavan S, Clark M, Colbert K, Collman F, Daniel S, Departee M, DiValentin P, Donadio N, Dotson N, Egdorf T, Fliss T, Gabitto M, Garcia J, Gary A, Gasperini M, Gloe J, Goldy J, Gore BB, Graybuck L, Greisman N, Haeseleer F, Halterman C, Haradon Z, Hastings SD, Helback O, Ho W, Hockemeyer D, Huang C, Huff S, Hunker A, Johansen N, Jones D, Juneau Z, Kalmbach B, Kannan M, Khem S, Kussick E, Kutsal R, Larsen R, Lee C, Lee AY, Leibly M, Lenz GH, Li S, Liang E, Lusk N, Madigan Z, Malloy J, Malone J, McCue R, Melchor J, Mollenkopf T, Moosman S, Morin E, Newman D, Ng L, Ngo K, Omstead V, Otto S, Oyama A, Pena N, Pham T, Phillips E, Pom CA, Potekhina L, Ransford S, Ray PL, Rette D, Reynoldson C, Rimorin C, Rocha D, Ruiz A, Sanchez REA, Sawyer L, Sedeno-Cortes A, Sevigny JP, Shapovalova N, Shepard N, Shulga L, Sigler AR, Siverts L, Soliman S, Somasundaram S, Staats B, Stewart K, Szelenyi E, Tieu M, Trader C, Tran A, van Velthoven CTJ, Walker M, Wang Y, Weed N, Wirthlin M, Wood T, Wynalda B, Yao Z, Zhou T, Ariza J, Dee N, Reding M, Ronellenfitch K, Mufti S, Sunkin SM, Smith KA, Esposito L, Waters J, Thyagarajan B, Yao S, Lein ES, Zeng H, Levi BP, Ngai J, Ting JT, Tasic B. Cell. 2025 May 16:S0092-8674(25)00513-6. doi: 10.1016/j.cell.2025.05.002. PubMed 40403729.
Backbone
  Vector backbone: pAAV2
  Vector type: AAV
Growth in bacteria
  Bacterial resistance: Ampicillin, 100 μg/mL
  Growth temperature: 37°C
  Growth strain: NEB Stable
  Copy number: High Copy
Gene/Insert
  Gene/Insert name: iCre(R297T)
  Species: Synthetic
  Promoter: minBG
  Cloning method: Gibson Cloning
Terms and licenses: Academic/Nonprofit Terms; Industry Terms: Not Available to Industry
Depositor comments: 5' Cloning Site: MluI (not destroyed), 3' Cloning Site: SgrAI (not destroyed). Please visit https://doi.org/10.1101/2024.06.10.597244 for bioRxiv preprint.
How to cite: AiP1786 - pAAV-AiE2051m-minBG-iCre(R297T)-BGHpA was a gift from Allen Institute for Brain Science & Bosiljka Tasic (Addgene plasmid # 220711 ; http://n2t.net/addgene:220711 ; RRID:Addgene_220711)
